>Addgene plasmid #206071 | Cav2.2 HA W391A pcDNA3 | addgene full sequence | sequence record 406758 | Addgene NGS Result
TGTCCACTTCGCCGGGGCACCGAGCGGCCTCCCCGCCTTCTCCCCCGGCCGGCTCAGCCGGGGCCTCTCA
GAACACAACGCCCTGCTGCAGAGGGACCCGCTCAGCCGGCCCCTGGCGCCCGGCTCGCGCATCGGCTCCG
ACCCCTACCTGGGGCAGCGGCTGGACAGCGAGGCGCCCGCCCGTGCCCTGCCCGAGGACGCGCCCGCCTT
TGAGGAGACCGCGGCCAGCAACTCGGGCCGCTCCTCCCGGACCTCGTACGTGTCCTCACTGACCTCGCAG
CCCCCGCCGCTGCGCCGCGTGCCCAACGGCTACCACTGCACTCTGGGGCTGGGCGGGGGCGGCCGGGCGC
GGCGCGGCTGCCACCACCCCGACCGCGACCGCCGGTGCTAGACTAGTTCTAGCAAGCTTCGACGAATTCT
GCAGATATCCATCACACTGGCGGCCGCTCGAGCATGCATCTAGAGGGCCCTATTCTATAGTGTCACCTAA
ATGCTAGAGCTCGCTGATCAGCCTCGACTGTGCCTTCTAGTTGCCAGCCATCTGTTGTTTGCCCCTCCCC
CGTGCCTTCCTTGACCCTGGAAGGTGCCACTCCCACTGTCCTTTCCTAATAAAATGAGGAAATTGCATCG
CATTGTCTGAGTAGGTGTCATTCTATTCTGGGGGGTGGGGTGGGGCAGGACAGCAAGGGGGAGGATTGGG
AAGACAATAGCAGGCATGCTGGGGATGCGGTGGGCTCTATGGCTTCTGAGGCGGAAAGAACCAGCTGGGG
CTCTAGGGGGTATCCCC
[124 nt withheld, positions 788-911]
C
[91 nt withheld, positions 913-1003]
A
[49 nt withheld, positions 1005-1053]
CCTTTGACGTTGGAGTCCACGTTCTTT
[37 nt withheld, positions 1081-1117]
ACCCTATCTCGGTCTATTCTTTTGATTTATAAGGGATTTTGCCGATTTCGGCCTATTGGTTAAAAAATGA
GCTGATTTAACAAAAATTTAACGCGAATTAATTCTGTGGAATGTGTGTCAGTTAGGGTGTGGAAAGTCCC
CAGGCTCCCCAGCAGGCAGAAGTATGCAAAGCATGCATCTCAATTAGTCAGCAACCAGGTGTGGAAAGTC
CCCAGGCTCCCCAGCAGGCAGAAGTATGCAAAGCATGCATCTCAATTAGTCAGCAACCATAGTCCCGCCC
CTAACTCCGCCCATCCCGCCCCTAACTCCGCCCAGTTCCGCCCATTCTCCGCCCCATGGCTGACTAATTT
TTTTTATTTATGCAGAGGCCGAGGCCGCCTCTGCCTCTGAGCTATTCCAGAAGTAGTGAGGAGGCTTTTT
TGGAGGCCTAGGCTTTTGCAAAAAGCTCCCGGGAGCTTGTATATCCATTTTCGGATCTGATCAAGAGACA
GGATGAGGATCGTTTCGCATGATTGAACAAGATGGATTGCACGCAGGTTCTCCGGCCGCTTGGGTGGAGA
GGCTATTCGGCTATGACTGGGCACAACAGACAATCGGCTGCTCTGATGCCGCCGTGTTCCGGCTGTCAGC
GCAGGGGCGCCCGGTTCTTTTTGTCAAGACCGACCTGTCCGGTGCCCTGAATGAACTGCAGGACGAGGCA
GCGCGGCTATCGTGGCTGGCCACGACGGGCGTTCCTTGCGCAGCTGTGCTCGACGTTGTCACTGAAGCGG
GAAGGGACTGGCTGCTATTGGGCGAAGTGCCGGGGCAGGATCTCCTGTCATCTCACCTTGCTCCTGCCGA
GAAAGTATCCATCATGGCTGATGCAATGCGGCGGCTGCATACGCTTGATCCGGCTACCTGCCCATTCGAC
CACCAAGCGAAACATCGCATCGAGCGAGCACGTACTCGGATGGAAGCCGGTCTTGTCGATCAGGATGATC
TGGACGAAGAGCATCAGGGGCTCGCGCCAGCCGAACTGTTCGCCAGGCTCAAGGCGCGCATGCCCGACGG
CGAGGATCTCGTCGTGACCCATGGCGATGCCTGCTTGCCGAATATCATGGTGGAAAATGGCCGCTTTTCT
GGATTCATCGACTGTGGCCGGCTGGGTGTGGCGGACCGCTATCAGGACATAGCGTTGGCTACCCGTGATA
TTGCTGAAGAGCTTGGCGGCGAATGGGCTGACCGCTTCCTCGTGCTTTACGGTATCGCCGCTCCCGATTC
GCAGCGCATCGCCTTCTATCGCCTTCTTGACGAGTTCTTCTGAGCGGGACTCTGGGGTTCGAAATGACCG
ACCAAGCGACGCCCAACCTGCCATCACGAGATTTCGATTCCACCGCCGCCTTCTATGAAAGGTTGGGCTT
CGGAATCGTTTTCCGGGACGCCGGCTGGATGATCCTCCAGCGCGGGGATCTCATGCTGGAGTTCTTCGCC
CACCCCAACTTGTTTATTGCAGCTTATAATGGTTACAAATAAAGCAATAGCATCACAAATTTCACAAATA
AAGCATTTTTTTCACTGCATTCTAGTTGTGGTTTGTCCAAACTCATCAATGTATCTTATCATGTCTGTAT
ACCGTCGACCTCTAGCTAGAGCTTGGCGTAATCATGGTCATAGCTGTTTCCTGTGTGAAATTGTTATCCG
CTCACAATTCCACACAACATACGAGCCGGAAGCATAAAGTGTAAAGCCTGGGGTGCCTAATGAGTGAGCT
AACTCACATTAATTGCGTTGCGCTCACTGCCCGCTTTCCAGTCGGGAAACCTGTCGTGCCAGCTGCATTA
ATGAATCGGCCAACGCGCGGGGAGAGGCGGTTTGCGTATTGGGCGCTCTTCCGCTTCCTCGCTCACTGAC
TCGCTGCGCTCGGTCGTTCGGCTGCGGCGAGCGGTATCAGCTCACTCAAAGGCGGTAATACGGTTATCCA
CAGAATCAGGGGATAACGCAGGAAAGAACATGTGAGCAAAAGGCCAGCAAAAGGCCAGGAACCGTAAAAA
GGCCGCGTTGCTGGCGTTTTTCCATAGGCTCCGCCCCCCTGACGAGCATCACAAAAATCGACGCTCAAGT
CAGAGGTGGCGAAACCCGACAGGACTATAAAGATACCAGGCGTTTCCCCCTGGAAGCTCCCTCGTGCGCT
CTCCTGTTCCGACCCTGCCGCTTACCGGATACCTGTCCGCCTTTCTCCCTTCGGGAAGCGTGGCGCTTTC
TCATAGCTCACGCTGTAGGTATCTCAGTTCGGTGTAGGTCGTTCGCTCCAAGCTGGGCTGTGTGCACGAA
CCCCCCGTTCAGCCCGACCGCTGCGCCTTATCCGGTAACTATCGTCTTGAGTCCAACCCGGTAAGACACG
ACTTATCGCCACTGGCAGCAGCCACTGGTAACAGGATTAGCAGAGCGAGGTATGTAGGCGGTGCTACAGA
GTTCTTGAAGTGGTGGCCTAACTACGGCTACACTAGAAGAACAGTATTTGGTATCTGCGCTCTGCTGAAG
CCAGTTACCTTCGGAAAAAGAGTTGGTAGCTCTTGATCCGGCAAACAAACCACCGCTGGTAGCGGTGGTT
TTTTTGTTTGCAAGCAGCAGATTACGCGCAGAAAAAAAGGATCTCAAGAAGATCCTTTGATCTTTTCTAC
GGGGTCTGACGCTCAGTGGAACGAAAACTCACGTTAAGGGATTTTGGTCATGAGATTATCAAAAAGGATC
TTCACCTAGATCCTTTTAAATTAAAAATGAAGTTTTAAATCAATCTAAAGTATATATGAGTAAACTTGGT
CTGACAGTTACCAATGCTTAATCAGTGAGGCACCTATCTCAGCGATCTGTCTATTTCGTTCATCCATAGT
TGCCTGACTCCCCGTCGTGTAGATAACTACGATACGGGAGGGCTTACCATCTGGCCCCAGTGCTGCAATG
ATACCGCGAGACCCACGCTCACCGGCTCCAGATTTATCAGCAATAAACCAGCCAGCCGGAAGGGCCGAGC
GCAGAAGTGGTCCTGCAACTTTATCCGCCTCCATCCAGTCTATTAATTGTTGCCGGGAAGCTAGAGTAAG
TAGTTCGCCAGTTAATAGTTTGCGCAACGTTGTTGCCATTGCTACAGGCATCGTGGTGTCACGCTCGTCG
TTTGGTATGGCTTCATTCAGCTCCGGTTCCCAACGATCAAGGCGAGTTACATGATCCCCCATGTTGTGCA
AAAAAGCGGTTAGCTCCTTCGGTCCTCCGATCGTTGTCAGAAGTAAGTTGGCCGCAGTGTTATCACTCAT
GGTTATGGCAGCACTGCATAATTCTCTTACTGTCATGCCATCCGTAAGATGCTTTTCTGTGACTGGTGAG
TACTCAACCAAGTCATTCTGAGAATAGTGTATGCGGCGACCGAGTTGCTCTTGCCCGGCGTCAATACGGG
ATAATACCGCGCCACATAGCAGAACTTTAAAAGTGCTCATCATTGGAAAACGTTCTTCGGGGCGAAAACT
CTCAAGGATCTTACCGCTGTTGAGATCCAGTTCGATGTAACCCACTCGTGCACCCAACTGATCTTCAGCA
TCTTTTACTTTCACCAGCGTTTCTGGGTGAGCAAAAACAGGAAGGCAAAATGCCGCAAAAAAGGGAATAA
GGGCGACACGGAAATGTTGAATACTCATACTCTTCCTTTTTCAATATTATTGAAGCATTTATCAGGGTTA
TTGTCTCATGAGCGGATACATATTTGAATGTATTTAGAAAAATAAACAAATAGGGGTTCCGCGCACATTT
CCCCGAAAAGTGCCACCTGACGTCGACGGATCGGGAGATCTCCCGATCCCCTATGGTGCACTCTCAGTAC
AATCTGCTCTGATGCCGCATAGTTAAGCCAGTATCTGCTCCCTGCTTGTGTGTTGGAGGTCGCTGAGTAG
TGCGCGAGCAAAATTTAAGCTACAACAAGGCAAGGCTTGACCGACAATTGCATGAAGAATCTGCTTAGGG
TTAGGCGTTTTGCGCTGCTTCGCGATGTACGGGCCAGATATACGCGTTGACATTGATTATTGACTAGTTA
TTAATAGTAATCAATTACGGGGTCATTAGTTCATAGCCCATATATGGAGTTCCGCGTTACATAACTTACG
GTAAATGGCCCGCCTGGCTGACCGCCCAACGACCCCCGCCCATTGACGTCAATAATGACGTATGTTCCCA
TAGTAACGCCAATAGGGACTTTCCATTGACGTCAATGGGTGGAGTATTTACGGTAAACTGCCCACTTGGC
AGTACATCAAGTGTATCATATGCCAAGTACGCCCCCTATTGACGTCAATGACGGTAAATGGCCCGCCTGG
CATTATGCCCAGTACATGACCTTATGGGACTTTCCTACTTGGCAGTACATCTACGTATTAGTCATCGCTA
TTACCATGGTGATGCGGTTTTGGCAGTACATCAATGGGCGTGGATAGCGGTTTGACTCACGGGGATTTCC
AAGTCTCCACCCCATTGACGTCAATGGGAGTTTGTTTTGGCACCAAAATCAACGGGACTTTCCAAAATGT
CGTAACAACTCCGCCCCATTGACGCAAATGGGCGGTAGGCGTGTACGGTGGGAGGTCTATATAAGCAGAG
CTCTCTGGCTAACTAGAGAACCCACTGCTTACTGGCTTATCGAAATTAATACGACTCACTATAGGGAGAC
CCAAGCTTGGTACCGAGCTCGGATCCACTAGTAACGGCCGCCAGTGTGCTGGAATTCCTCGAGGGTACCG
GGCCCCCCCTCGAGGTCGAAGCTTGATCATGGTCCGCTTCGGGGACGAGCTGGGCGGCCGCTATGGGGGC
GCGGGCGGCGCGGAGCGGGCCCGGGGCGGCGGGGCCGGCGGGGCTGGCGGCCCGGGCCCCGGGGGGCTGC
CGCCGGGCCAGCGGGTCCTCTACAAACAGTCGATCGCGCAGCGCGCGCGGACCATGGCGCTGTACAACCC
CATCCCGGTCAAGCAGAACTGCTTCACCGTCAACCGCTCGCTCTTCGTCTTCAGCGAGGACAACGTCGTC
CGCAAATACGCCAAGCGCATCACCGAGTGGCCTCCGTTCGAGTACATGATCCTGGCCACCATCATCGCCA
ACTGCATCGTGCTGGCCCTGGAGCAGCACCTCCCTGACGGGGACAAGACGCCTATGTCCGAGCGCCTGGA
TGACACCGAGCCCTACTTCATTGGGATCTTCTGCTTCGAGGCGGGGATCAAGATCCTGGCCCTGGGCTTT
GTTCTGCACAAGGGCTCCTATCTGCGGAACGGCTGGAACGTCATGGACTTCGTGGTAGTCCTCACGGGGA
TTCTTGCCACAGCCGGAACCGACTTCGACCTGCGAACGCTGAGGGCTGTGCGTGTGCTAAGGCCCCTGAA
GCTGGTGTCTGGGATTCCGAGCTTGCAGGTGGTGCTCAAGTCCATCATGAAGGCCATGGTCCCGCTGCTG
CAGATCGGGCTGCTGCTCTTCTTCGCCATCCTCATGTTTGCCATCATCGGCCTCGAGTTCTACATGGGCA
AGTTCCACAAGGCCTGCTTCCCCAACAGCACAGACCCAGATCCCGTGGGTGACTTCCCCTGTGGCAAGGA
GGCCCCGGCCCGGCTCTGTGAGGGAGACACGGAGTGCCGGGAGTACTGGGCCGGACCCAACTTTGGTATC
ACCAACTTTGACAACATCCTGTTTGCCATCTTGACCGTGTTCCAGTGCATCACCATGGAGGGCTGGACTG
ACATCCTCTACAATACAAACGATGCAGCCGGCAACACGTGGAACTGGCTCTACTTCATCCCTCTCATCAT
CATCGGCTCCTTCTTCATGCTCAACCTGGTGCTGGGTGTGCTCTCAGGAGAGTTTGCTAAGGAGCGCGAG
AGAGTGGAGAACCGCCGCGCCTTCCTGAAGCTCCGGCGGCAGCAGCAGATTGAGCGGGAGCTCAACGGGT
ACCTGGAGGCGATCTTCAAGGCTGAGGAAGTCATGCTGGCTGAGGAGGACAGGAACGCAGAGGAGAAGTC
CCCTCTGGATGCAGTGTTGAAGAGAGCAGCTGCCAAGAAGAGCAGAAGCGACCTGATCCAGGCCGAGGAG
GGGGAGGGCCGGCTCACAGGCCTCTGTGCTCCCGGTTCCCCGTTCGCCCGTGCCAGCCTGAAAAGCGGGA
AGACGGAGAGCTCGTCGTACTTCCGGAGGAAGGAGAAGATGTTCCGCTTCTTCATCCGGCGCATGGTGAA
GGCACAGAGCTTCTACTGGACGGTGCTGTGTGTGGTGGCACTGAACACACTGTGCGTGGCCATGGTGCAC
TACAACCAGCCGCAGCGGCTCACCACGGCATTGTACTTTGCAGAGTTTGTTTTCCTGGGTCTCTTCCTCA
CAGAGATGTCCCTGAAGATGTATGGCCTGGGGCCCAGGAGCTACTTCCGGTCCTCCTTCAACTGTTTTGA
CTTTGGGGTCATCGTGGGCAGTATCTTTGAAGTGGTCTGGGCTGCTTACCCCTACGACGTCCCCGACTAC
GCCGGCTACCCGTACGACGTCCCGGACTACGCCGGCGTCGACGTCAAGCCAGGGACCTCCTTCGGGATCA
GTGTTCTGCGGGCTCTGCGCTTACTGAGAATCTTCAAGGTCACCAAATACTGGAACTCCCTACGGAACCT
GGTGGTGTCTCTGCTCAACTCCATGAAGTCCATCATCAGCCTCCTCTTCCTGCTCTTCCTGTTCATTGTT
GTCTTTGCTCTGCTGGGGATGCAGCTGTTTGGAGGCCAGTTCAACTTTAAAGACGAGACCCCAACGACCA
ACTTTGACACCTTCCCTGCTGCTATCCTCACCGTCTTCCAGATCCTGACCGGAGAGGACTGGAATGCGGT
CATGTACCACGGGATCGAGTCGCAAGGTGGCGTCAGCAGAGGAATGTTCTCCTCCTTCTACTTCATTGTC
CTCACTCTGTTTGGGAACTACACCCTGCTGAATGTCTTCCTGGCCATTGCTGTGGACAACCTTGCCAATG
CTCAGGAGCTGACCAAGGATGAAGAGGAGATGGAAGAAGCAGCCAATCAGAAACTCGCCTTGCAGAAGGC
CAAGGAAGTGGCTGAAGTCAGCCCCATGTCTGCTGCGAACATCTCCATTGCCGCCAGGCAGCAGAACTCG
GCCAAAGCGCGCTCGGTGTGGGAGCAGCGAGCCAGCCAGCTGCGGCTGCAGAACCTGAGGGCCAGCTGCG
AGGCGCTGTACAGCGAGATGGACCCCGAGGAGAGGCTGCGCTACGCCACCGCGCGCCACCTGCGGCCCGA
CGTGAAGACGCACCTGGACCGGCCGCTGGTGGTTGAGCCCGGCCGCGACGCTCCGCGGGGCCCCCCGGGG
GGGAAGTCCCGGCCGGATGGCTCGGAGGCCCCCGAGGGTGCGGATCCCCCGCGCAGGCATCACCGGCACC
GAGACAAGGACAAGGCTCCCGCCACGGTCCCCTCGGCGGGGGAACAGGACAGAGCCGAAGCTCTGAGGGC
AGAGGGCGGGGAGCTGGGGCCCCGCGAGGAGCGGGGGCGGCCACGCCGCAGCCGCAGCAAGGAGGCCCCG
GGCGCCCCGGAGGTGCGCAGCGATCGCGGCCGTGGCCCGTGTCCTGAAGGTGGTCGGCGCCACCACCGGC
GCGGGTCACCGGAGGAGGCAGCTGAGAGGGAGCCCCGCCGCCACCGCGCGCACCGGCACGGGCCCGACCC
GGGCAAGGAGGGCCCAGCGTCCGGGACCAGGGGCGAGCGGCGCGCACGACACCGCACGGGCCCCCGGGCG
TGCCCCCGGGAGGCTGAGAGCAGCGAGGAGCCTGCGCGGCGGCACCGGGCTCGGCACAAGGCGCCGCCCA
CCCAGGAGACCGCGGAGAAGGACAAGGAGGCTGCCGAGAAGGGGGGCGAGGCCACGGAGGCCGAGAAGGA
CAAGGAGGCTCGGAACCACCAGCCCAAGGAGCTGCCCTGTGACCTGGAGGCCATCGGCATGCTGGGAGTG
GGCGCTGTGCATACGCTGCCCAGCACCTGTCTGCAGAAGGTGGAGGAGCAGCCAGAGGATGCGGACAACC
AGCGGAACGTCACCCGCATGGGTAGTCAGCCCCCGGACACCAGCACCACTGTGCACATTCCTGTGACGCT
GACCGGCCCCCCCGGGGAGACCACGGTAGTGCCCAGTGGAAACGTGGACCTGGAAAGTCAAGCAGAGGGG
AAGAAGGAGGTGGAAACCAGCGATGTGATGAGGAGCGGCCCTCGGCCCATTGTCCCGTACAGTTCCATGT
TCTGTTTAAGCCCAACCAACCTGCTGCGCCGCTGCTGCCACTACATTGTGACCATGCGATACTTCGAGAT
GGTCATCCTCGTGGTCATCGCCCTGAGCAGCATCGCCCTGGCTGCCGAGGACCCCGTGAGAACAGACTCT
CCCAGGAATAATGCTCTGAAGTACATGGACTACATCTTCACAGGCGTCTTCACCTTCGAGATGGTGATAA
AGATGATCGATTTGGGACTGCTGCTACACCCTGGAGCCTATTTCCGGGATCTGTGGAACATTCTGGACTT
CATTGTGGTCAGTGGGGCCCTGGTGGCATTTGCTTTCTCAGGATCCAAAGGGAAAGACATCAGCACCATC
AAATCCCTGAGAGTCCTGCGTGTGCTGCGGCCACTCAAGACCATCAAGCGGCTGCCCAAGCTCAAGGCCG
TGTTTGACTGTGTGGTGAACTCACTGAAAAACGTCCTCAACATCCTGATCGTCTACATGCTCTTCATGTT
CATCTTTGCCGTCATTGCCGTGCAGCTCTTCAAAGGGAAGTTCTTCTACTGCACGGACGAATCCAAGGAG
CTGGAGCGTGACTGCAGGGGTCAGTATTTGGATTATGAGAAGGAGGAAGTGGAAGCTCAACCGAGGCAGT
GGAAGAAATATGACTTCCACTATGACAACGTGCTCTGGGCTCTGCTAACGCTCTTCACGGTGTCCACAGG
GGAAGGGTGGCCCATGGTGCTGAAACACTCTGTGGATGCCACCTACGAGGAGCAGGGCCCGAGCCCCGGG
TACCGCATGGAGCTCTCCATCTTCTACGTGGTCTACTTTGTGGTCTTTCCCTTCTTCTTTGTCAACATCT
TCGTGGCCTTGATCATCATCACCTTCCAGGAGCAGGGGGACAAGGTGATGTCCGAGTGCAGCCTGGAGAA
GAACGAGAGGGCTTGCATCGACTTTGCCATCAGCGCCAGACCCCTGACGCGGTACATGCCCCAGAACAAG
CAGTCGTTCCAGTATAAGACGTGGACGTTCGTGGTGTCCCCACCTTTTGAGTACTTCATCATGGCTATGA
TCGCCCTCAACACTGTGGTGCTGATGATGAAGTTCTACGATGCGCCGTACGAGTATGAGCTAATGCTGAA
ATGCCTGAACATCGTGTTCACGTCCATGTTCTCCATGGAGTGTGTGCTGAAGATCATCGCCTTCGGGGTG
CTGAACTATTTCAGAGATGCCTGGAATGTCTTTGACTTTGTCACGGTGTTGGGAAGTATTACTGATATTT
TGGTAACAGAGATTGCGAACAACTTCATCAACCTCAGCTTCCTGCGCCTGTTCCGGGCCGCGCGGCTCAT
CAAGCTGCTGCGCCAGGGCTACACCATCCGCATCCTGCTTTGGACCTTCGTGCAGTCCTTCAAGGCGCTG
CCCTACGTGTGTCTCCTCATCGCCATGCTCTTCTTCATCTACGCCATCATTGGCATGCAGGTTTTTGGGA
ACATCGCCCTGGACGATGACACCAGCATCAACAGGCACAATAACTTCCGGACGTTTCTGCAGGCCTTGAT
GTTGCTGTTCAGGAGCGCCACGGGGGAGGCCTGGCACGAGATAATGCTGTCGTGCCTCAGCAGCCGGGCC
TGCGACGAGCACTCCAATGCCAGCGAGTGCGGCAGCGACTTTGCCTACTTTTACTTCGTCTCCTTCATCT
TCCTCTGCTCCTTTCTGATGTTGAACCTCTTTGTGGCTGTGATCATGGACAATTTTGAGTACCTTACACG
GGACTCTTCCATCTTAGGGCCTCACCACCTGGATGAGTTCATCCGGGTCTGGGCTGAATACGACCCGGCC
GCGTGTGGGCGCATCAGTTACAGTGACATGTTTGAGATGCTGAAGCACATGTCCCCACCCCTGGGGCTGG
GGAAGAAGTGCCCTGCTCGAGTCGCGTACAAGCGCCTGGTCCGCATGAACATGCCCATCTCCAGTGAGGA
CATGACGGTGCACTTCACATCCACGCTGATGGCTCTCATTCGGACAGCGCTGGACATCAAGCTGGCACCA
GCTGGGACCAAGCAGCACCAGTGCGACGCAGAGCTGAGGAAGGAGATTTCCTGTGTGTGGGCCAATCTGC
CCCAGAAGACCCTGGACTTACTGGTACCACCCCATAAGCCTGACGAGATGACGGTGGGCAAAGTCTATGC
AGCTCTGATGATCTTCGACTTCTACAAACAGAACAAAACCAGCAGAGACCAGACTCAGCAAGCCCCCGGA
GGCCTGTCCCAGCTGGGCCCCGTGTCCCTGTTCCACCCGCTGAAGGCCACGCTGGAGCAGACTCAGCCGG
CGCTGCGTGGAGCCCGGGCTTTCCTGCGGCAGAAGAGTTCTGCCTCCCTGAGCAACGGCGGGGCCGTACA
AACCCAGGAGAGCGGCATCAAGGAATCGGTTTCTTGGGGCACTCAGAGGACCCAGGATGTGCTTTGCGAG
GCCAGGGCACCCCTGGAGCGGGGCCACTCAGCTGAGATCCCAGTCGGGCAGCCTGGGACACTGGCTGTAG
ATGTCCAGATGCAGAACATGACTCTGAGTGGCCCTGACGCCGAGCCGCAGCCAGGGCTGGAGAGCCAGGG
CCGAGCCGCCTCCATGCCCCGCCTGGCCGCAGAAACACAGCCCGCGCCTGACGCCAGCCCCATGAAGCGC
TCCATCTCCACGCTGGCCCCGCGCCCCCACACGGCCCGGCTCGGCAGCACCGCGCTGGACCGCCCAGCCC
CCAGCCAGGCCCCGCACCATCACCACCACCGCTGCCACCGCCGCAGGGACAGGAAGCAGCGGTCCCTGGA
GAAGGGTCCCAGCCTGTCTGCTGACACAGATGGGGCCCCCGACAGCACGGTGGGGCCAGGACTGCCCACG
GGGGAGGGCCCCCCCGGCTGCAGGCGGGAGCGGGAGCGCAGGCAGGAGCGGGGCCGGTCCCAGGAGCGGA
GGCAGCCCTCGTCCTCCTCCTCGGAGAAGCATCGCTTCTACTCCTGTGACCGCTTCGGGGGCCGCGAACC
CCCACAGCCCAAGCCCTCCCTCAGTAGTCACCCCACGTCGCCGACGGCCGGGCAGGAGCCGGGACCCCAC
CCGCAGGGGAGTGGTTCGGTTCACGGGAGCCCCCTGCTGTCCACATCTGGTGCTAGCACCCCGGGCCGGG
GGCGGAGGCAGCTCCCCCAGACCCCCTTGACCCCCCGCCCCAGCGTCACCTACAAGACGGCCAACTCCTC
GCC
Features (pLannotate 1.2.2; 22 found; start..end, strand, type, name):
    474..492     -  promoter       SP6 promoter: promoter for bacteriophage SP6 RNA polymerase
    518..742     +  polyA_signal   bGH poly(A) signal: bovine growth hormone polyadenylation signal
    746..767     +  promoter       SV40 promoter (fragment): SV40 enhancer and early promoter
    788..1216    +  rep_origin     f1 ori (sequence partly withheld): f1 bacteriophage origin of replication; arrow indicates direction of (+) strand synthesis
   1230..1559    +  promoter       SV40 promoter: SV40 enhancer and early promoter
   1626..2417    +  CDS            neo: KKA2_KLEPN - Also known as kan, nptII. Experimental evidence at protein level: Swiss-Prot protein existence level 1. Resistance to kanamycin, neomycin, paromomycin, ribostamycin, butirosin and gentamicin B. From Klebsiella pneumoniae.
   2441..2599    +  CDS            ble (fragment): BLE_KLEPN - Experimental evidence at protein level: Swiss-Prot protein existence level 1. Binding protein with a strong affinity to the bleomycin family of antibiotics. Binds to CL990; an antimitotic-antibiotic compound. From Klebsiella pneumoniae.
   2594..2715    +  polyA_signal   SV40 poly(A) signal: SV40 polyadenylation signal
   2786..2808    -  protein_bind   lac operator (fragment): The lac repressor binds to the lac operator to inhibit transcription in E. coli. This inhibition can be relieved by adding lactose or isopropyl-β-D-thiogalactopyranoside (IPTG). lac repressor encoded by lacI
   2812..2842    -  promoter       lac promoter: promoter for the E. coli lac operon
   2857..2878    -  protein_bind   CAP binding site: CAP binding activates transcription in the presence of cAMP. E. coli catabolite activator protein
   2891..2983    -  CDS            lacI (fragment): lac repressor; lacI; The lac repressor binds to the lac operator to inhibit transcription in E. coli. This inhibition can be relieved by adding lactose or isopropyl-β-D-thiogalactopyranoside (IPTG).
   3166..3754    -  rep_origin     ori: high-copy-number ColE1/pMB1/pBR322/pUC origin of replication
   3925..4785    -  CDS            AmpR: β-lactamase; bla; confers resistance to ampicillin, carbenicillin, and related antibiotics
   4786..4890    -  promoter       AmpR promoter: bla
   4949..5001    -  misc_feature   bom (fragment): basis of mobility region from pBR322
   5156..5535    +  enhancer       CMV enhancer: human cytomegalovirus immediate early enhancer
   5536..5739    +  promoter       CMV promoter: human cytomegalovirus (CMV) immediate early promoter
   5735..5768    +  LTR            5' LTR (truncated) (fragment): truncated 5' long terminal repeat (LTR) from HIV-1
   5784..5802    +  promoter       T7 promoter: promoter for bacteriophage T7 RNA polymerase
   5871..5896    -  misc_feature   MCS (fragment): pBluescript multiple cloning site
   5906..388     +  CDS            CACNA1B (across the origin): CAC1B_RABIT - Also known as CACH5, CACNL1A5. Experimental evidence at protein level: Swiss-Prot protein existence level 1. Voltage-sensitive calcium channels (VSCC) mediate the entry of calcium ions into excitable cells and are also involved in a variety of calcium-dependent processes, including muscle contraction, hormone or neurotransmitter release, gene expression, cell motility, cell division and cell death. The isoform alpha-1B gives rise to N-type calcium currents. N-type calcium channels belong to the 'high-voltage activated' (HVA) group and are specifically blocked by omega-conotoxin-
