[The description below was written by a language model from this plasmid's Addgene catalogue record and pLannotate feature annotations shown in this document.]
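Description:
Cav2.2 HA W391A pcDNA3 is a mammalian expression plasmid built on the pcDNA3 backbone that carries the rabbit (O. cuniculus) CACNA1B cDNA, encoding the pore-forming alpha1B subunit of the N-type voltage-gated calcium channel Cav2.2. The sequenced record is about 12.6 kb, consistent with a roughly 7.2 kb insert in a 5.4 kb backbone. In E. coli it is maintained at high copy through a ColE1/pUC-type origin and selected with ampicillin via the AmpR β-lactamase gene. An f1 origin is also present. For mammalian cells, the backbone supplies an SV40 early promoter driving the neo (nptII) gene with an SV40 polyadenylation signal, which allows G418 selection of stable transfectants. The short ble, lacI, HIV-1 LTR and pBluescript MCS fragments flagged by the automated annotation appear to be small backbone or cloning remnants rather than functional elements.

The channel coding sequence, which spans the numbering origin of the circular record, sits downstream of the CMV immediate-early enhancer and promoter and upstream of the bovine growth hormone polyadenylation signal. It is flanked by T7 and SP6 phage promoters. According to the catalogue entry, the channel carries a double HA epitope tag placed exofacially in domain II, so channels that reach the plasma membrane can be detected with antibody on intact cells. The feature table does not annotate the tag separately. The entry also records a W391A substitution in the alpha-interaction domain (AID) of the I-II loop, the region where auxiliary β subunits bind. The associated work addresses how β subunits promote Cav2.2 expression by limiting proteasomal degradation, so this mutant probably serves as a β-binding-impaired comparison for the tagged wild-type channel in trafficking and stability studies. The depositor notes that the 5′ end of the cDNA is very GC rich.
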