Addgene plasmid #206071: Cav2.2 HA W391A pcDNA3
Purpose: expression of rabbit Cav2.2 calcium channel with an exofacial double HA tag in domain II and a mutation (W391A) in the ?1-interacting domain (AID) in the I-II loop of Cav2.2
Depositing lab: Annette Dolphin. Depositing organization: University College London. Publication: Beta-subunits promote the expression of Ca(V)2.2 channels by reducing their proteasomal degradation. Waithe D, Ferron L, Page KM, Chaggar K, Dolphin AC. J Biol Chem. 2011 Mar 18;286(11):9598-611. doi: 10.1074/jbc.M110.195909. Epub 2011 Jan 13. PubMed 21233207.
Backbone
  Vector backbone: pcDNA3
  Backbone manufacturer: Invitrogen Life Technologies
  Backbone size w/o insert (bp): 5446
  Vector type: Mammalian Expression
Growth in bacteria
  Bacterial resistance: Ampicillin, 100 μg/mL
  Growth temperature: 37°C
  Growth strain: DH5alpha
  Copy number: High Copy
Gene/Insert
  Gene/Insert name: cacna1b (alt name: Cav2.2 alpha1B)
  Species: O. cuniculus (rabbit)
  Insert size (bp): 7167
  Mutation: W391A
  Entrez Gene: CACNA1B
  Promoter: CMV
  Cloning method: Restriction Enzyme; 5′ cloning site unknown (unknown if destroyed)
  Sequencing primers: 5′ CTGGCTAACTAGAGAACC; 3′ GCATTTAGGTGACACTATAG
Resource information
  A portion of this plasmid was derived from a plasmid made by: Yasuo Mori
Terms and licenses: Academic/Nonprofit Terms; Industry Terms: Not Available to Industry
Depositor comments: 5' end of DNA is very GC rich
How to cite: Cav2.2 HA W391A pcDNA3 was a gift from Annette Dolphin (Addgene plasmid # 206071 ; http://n2t.net/addgene:206071 ; RRID:Addgene_206071)
